Addgene plasmid #201899: pFUGW-ELMOD3-myc
Purpose: Used for expression of human protein ELMOD3 in mammalian cells
Depositing lab: Richard Kahn. Depositing organization: Emory University.
Backbone
  Vector backbone: pFUGW
  Backbone size w/o insert (bp): 10100
  Vector type: Mammalian Expression, Lentiviral
Growth in bacteria
  Bacterial resistance: Ampicillin, 100 μg/mL
  Growth temperature: 37°C
  Growth strain: NEB Stable
  Copy number: High Copy
Gene/Insert
  Gene/Insert name: ELMOD3
  Species: M. musculus (mouse)
  Entrez Gene: Elmod3 (a.k.a. C330008I15Rik, RBM29, Rbed1)
  Tag / fusion protein: myc (C terminal on insert)
  Cloning method: Restriction Enzyme; 5′ cloning site unknown (unknown if destroyed); 3′ cloning site unknown (unknown if destroyed)
  Sequencing primers: 5′ n/a
Terms and licenses: Academic/Nonprofit Terms; Industry Terms: Not Available to Industry
How to cite: pFUGW-ELMOD3-myc was a gift from Richard Kahn (Addgene plasmid # 201899 ; http://n2t.net/addgene:201899 ; RRID:Addgene_201899)
