[The description below was written by a language model from this plasmid's Addgene catalogue record and pLannotate feature annotations shown in this document.]
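Description:
pFUGW-ELMOD3-myc is a third-generation-style HIV-1 lentiviral transfer plasmid built on the pFUGW backbone for expressing ELMOD3 in mammalian cells. It is maintained in E. coli through a high-copy ColE1/pUC-type origin and selected with ampicillin via the β-lactamase gene; an f1 origin is also present. Outside the viral region the backbone carries an SV40 promoter/EM7 promoter–driven BleoR cassette with an SV40 polyadenylation signal, which could in principle confer Zeocin resistance, but because it lies beyond the LTRs it would not be transferred with the packaged genome.

The viral portion begins with a CMV enhancer/promoter fused to a truncated 5' LTR, which drives Tat-independent production of genomic RNA in packaging cells. This is followed by the Ψ packaging signal with a gag fragment, the RRE for Rev-dependent nuclear export, and the cPPT/CTS, which aids nuclear import of the reverse-transcribed genome. Internally, the human ubiquitin C promoter drives the Elmod3 coding sequence, followed by a WPRE to boost transcript stability and expression, a truncated 3' LTR and a bGH polyadenylation signal. The catalogue lists a C-terminal myc epitope tag for detection, although the feature table does not annotate it separately.

The records disagree on species. The stated purpose refers to human ELMOD3, whereas the species field, gene entry and sequence-based annotation all identify the insert as mouse Elmod3, a GTPase-activating protein with low activity toward ARL2. The cloning sites are not recorded. The construct can be used for transient transfection or to produce lentivirus for stable, broadly active expression of tagged ELMOD3.
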