Features (pLannotate 1.2.2; 31 found; start..end, strand, type, name):
    297..422     +  CDS            ble (fragment): BLE_KLEPN - Experimental evidence at protein level: Swiss-Prot protein existence level 1. Binding protein with a strong affinity to the bleomycin family of antibiotics. Binds to CL990; an antimitotic-antibiotic compound. From Klebsiella pneumoniae.
    417..538     +  polyA_signal   SV40 poly(A) signal: SV40 polyadenylation signal
    611..627     -  protein_bind   lac operator: The lac repressor binds to the lac operator to inhibit transcription in E. coli. This inhibition can be relieved by adding lactose or isopropyl-β-D-thiogalactopyranoside (IPTG). lac repressor encoded by lacI
    635..665     -  promoter       lac promoter: promoter for the E. coli lac operon
    680..701     -  protein_bind   CAP binding site: CAP binding activates transcription in the presence of cAMP. E. coli catabolite activator protein
    714..806     -  CDS            lacI (fragment): lac repressor; lacI; The lac repressor binds to the lac operator to inhibit transcription in E. coli. This inhibition can be relieved by adding lactose or isopropyl-β-D-thiogalactopyranoside (IPTG).
    989..1577    -  rep_origin     ori: high-copy-number ColE1/pMB1/pBR322/pUC origin of replication
   1748..2608    -  CDS            AmpR: β-lactamase; bla; confers resistance to ampicillin, carbenicillin, and related antibiotics
   2609..2713    -  promoter       AmpR promoter: bla
   2772..2824    -  misc_feature   bom (fragment): basis of mobility region from pBR322
   2979..3358    +  enhancer       CMV enhancer: human cytomegalovirus immediate early enhancer
   3359..3558    +  promoter       CMV promoter: human cytomegalovirus (CMV) immediate early promoter
   3576..3756    +  LTR            5' LTR (truncated): truncated 5' long terminal repeat (LTR) from HIV-1
   3803..3928    +  misc_feature   HIV-1 Ψ: packaging signal of human immunodeficiency virus type 1
   3912..4275    +  CDS            HIV-1 gag (fragment): gag protein from human immunodeficiency virus 1; gag
   4421..4654    +  misc_feature   RRE: The Rev response element (RRE) of HIV-1 allows for Rev-dependent mRNA export from the nucleus to the cytoplasm.
   5031..5131    +  CDS            Rev (fragment): human immunodeficiency virus 1 (HIV-1) Rev protein; rev; enhances nuclear export of unspliced and incompletely spliced viral mRNAs
   5181..5298    +  misc_feature   cPPT/CTS: central polypurine tract and central termination sequence of HIV-1
   5363..6574    +  promoter       UbC promoter: human ubiquitin C promoter
   6585..6608    -  misc_feature   MCS (fragment): pUC18/19 multiple cloning site
   6612..7754    +  CDS            Elmod3: ELMD3_MOUSE - Also known as Rbed1. Experimental evidence at protein level: Swiss-Prot protein existence level 1. Acts as a GTPase-activating protein (GAP) for ARL2 with low specific activity. From Mus musculus (Mouse).
   7794..7818    +  misc_feature   MCS (fragment): pBluescript multiple cloning site
   7818..8406    +  misc_feature   WPRE: woodchuck hepatitis virus posttranscriptional regulatory element
   8343..8924    +  CDS            nef (fragment): NEF_HV1H2 - Experimental evidence at protein level: Swiss-Prot protein existence level 1. Extracellular Nef protein targets CD4(+) T-lymphocytes for apoptosis by interacting with CXCR4 surface receptors. From Human immunodeficiency virus type 1 group M subtype B (isolate HXB2) (HIV-1).
   8931..9111    +  LTR            5' LTR (truncated): truncated 5' long terminal repeat (LTR) from HIV-1
   9143..9367    +  polyA_signal   bGH poly(A) signal: bovine growth hormone polyadenylation signal
   9371..9392    +  promoter       SV40 promoter (fragment): SV40 enhancer and early promoter
   9413..9841    +  rep_origin     f1 ori (sequence partly withheld): f1 bacteriophage origin of replication; arrow indicates direction of (+) strand synthesis
   9855..10184   +  promoter       SV40 promoter: SV40 enhancer and early promoter
  10232..10279   +  promoter       EM7 promoter: synthetic bacterial promoter&nbsp
  10298..287     +  CDS            BleoR (across the origin): antibiotic-binding protein; Sh ble from Streptoalloteichus hindustanus; confers resistance to bleomycin, phleomycin, and Zeocin™
>Addgene plasmid #201899 | pFUGW-ELMOD3-myc | addgene full sequence | sequence record 403801 | Addgene NGS Result
CCCGGGACTTCGTGGAGGACGACTTCGCCGGTGTGGTCCGGGACGACGTGACCCTGTTCATCAGCGCGGT
CCAGGACCAGGTGGTGCCGGACAACACCCTGGCCTGGGTGTGGGTGCGCGGCCTGGACGAGCTGTACGCC
GAGTGGTCGGAGGTCGTGTCCACGAACTTCCGGGACGCCTCCGGGCCGGCCATGACCGAGATCGGCGAGC
AGCCGTGGGGGCGGGAGTTCGCCCTGCGCGACCCGGCCGGCAACTGCGTGCACTTCGTGGCCGAGGAGCA
GGACTGACACGTGCTACGAGATTTCGATTCCACCGCCGCCTTCTATGAAAGGTTGGGCTTCGGAATCGTT
TTCCGGGACGCCGGCTGGATGATCCTCCAGCGCGGGGATCTCATGCTGGAGTTCTTCGCCCACCCCAACT
TGTTTATTGCAGCTTATAATGGTTACAAATAAAGCAATAGCATCACAAATTTCACAAATAAAGCATTTTT
TTCACTGCATTCTAGTTGTGGTTTGTCCAAACTCATCAATGTATCTTATCATGTCTGTATACCGTCGACC
TCTAGCTAGAGCTTGGCGTAATCATGGTCATAGCTGTTTCCTGTGTGAAATTGTTATCCGCTCACAATTC
CACACAACATACGAGCCGGAAGCATAAAGTGTAAAGCCTGGGGTGCCTAATGAGTGAGCTAACTCACATT
AATTGCGTTGCGCTCACTGCCCGCTTTCCAGTCGGGAAACCTGTCGTGCCAGCTGCATTAATGAATCGGC
CAACGCGCGGGGAGAGGCGGTTTGCGTATTGGGCGCTCTTCCGCTTCCTCGCTCACTGACTCGCTGCGCT
CGGTCGTTCGGCTGCGGCGAGCGGTATCAGCTCACTCAAAGGCGGTAATACGGTTATCCACAGAATCAGG
GGATAACGCAGGAAAGAACATGTGAGCAAAAGGCCAGCAAAAGGCCAGGAACCGTAAAAAGGCCGCGTTG
CTGGCGTTTTTCCATAGGCTCCGCCCCCCTGACGAGCATCACAAAAATCGACGCTCAAGTCAGAGGTGGC
GAAACCCGACAGGACTATAAAGATACCAGGCGTTTCCCCCTGGAAGCTCCCTCGTGCGCTCTCCTGTTCC
GACCCTGCCGCTTACCGGATACCTGTCCGCCTTTCTCCCTTCGGGAAGCGTGGCGCTTTCTCATAGCTCA
CGCTGTAGGTATCTCAGTTCGGTGTAGGTCGTTCGCTCCAAGCTGGGCTGTGTGCACGAACCCCCCGTTC
AGCCCGACCGCTGCGCCTTATCCGGTAACTATCGTCTTGAGTCCAACCCGGTAAGACACGACTTATCGCC
ACTGGCAGCAGCCACTGGTAACAGGATTAGCAGAGCGAGGTATGTAGGCGGTGCTACAGAGTTCTTGAAG
TGGTGGCCTAACTACGGCTACACTAGAAGAACAGTATTTGGTATCTGCGCTCTGCTGAAGCCAGTTACCT
TCGGAAAAAGAGTTGGTAGCTCTTGATCCGGCAAACAAACCACCGCTGGTAGCGGTGGTTTTTTTGTTTG
CAAGCAGCAGATTACGCGCAGAAAAAAAGGATCTCAAGAAGATCCTTTGATCTTTTCTACGGGGTCTGAC
GCTCAGTGGAACGAAAACTCACGTTAAGGGATTTTGGTCATGAGATTATCAAAAAGGATCTTCACCTAGA
TCCTTTTAAATTAAAAATGAAGTTTTAAATCAATCTAAAGTATATATGAGTAAACTTGGTCTGACAGTTA
CCAATGCTTAATCAGTGAGGCACCTATCTCAGCGATCTGTCTATTTCGTTCATCCATAGTTGCCTGACTC
CCCGTCGTGTAGATAACTACGATACGGGAGGGCTTACCATCTGGCCCCAGTGCTGCAATGATACCGCGAG
ACCCACGCTCACCGGCTCCAGATTTATCAGCAATAAACCAGCCAGCCGGAAGGGCCGAGCGCAGAAGTGG
TCCTGCAACTTTATCCGCCTCCATCCAGTCTATTAATTGTTGCCGGGAAGCTAGAGTAAGTAGTTCGCCA
GTTAATAGTTTGCGCAACGTTGTTGCCATTGCTACAGGCATCGTGGTGTCACGCTCGTCGTTTGGTATGG
CTTCATTCAGCTCCGGTTCCCAACGATCAAGGCGAGTTACATGATCCCCCATGTTGTGCAAAAAAGCGGT
TAGCTCCTTCGGTCCTCCGATCGTTGTCAGAAGTAAGTTGGCCGCAGTGTTATCACTCATGGTTATGGCA
GCACTGCATAATTCTCTTACTGTCATGCCATCCGTAAGATGCTTTTCTGTGACTGGTGAGTACTCAACCA
AGTCATTCTGAGAATAGTGTATGCGGCGACCGAGTTGCTCTTGCCCGGCGTCAATACGGGATAATACCGC
GCCACATAGCAGAACTTTAAAAGTGCTCATCATTGGAAAACGTTCTTCGGGGCGAAAACTCTCAAGGATC
TTACCGCTGTTGAGATCCAGTTCGATGTAACCCACTCGTGCACCCAACTGATCTTCAGCATCTTTTACTT
TCACCAGCGTTTCTGGGTGAGCAAAAACAGGAAGGCAAAATGCCGCAAAAAAGGGAATAAGGGCGACACG
GAAATGTTGAATACTCATACTCTTCCTTTTTCAATATTATTGAAGCATTTATCAGGGTTATTGTCTCATG
AGCGGATACATATTTGAATGTATTTAGAAAAATAAACAAATAGGGGTTCCGCGCACATTTCCCCGAAAAG
TGCCACCTGACGTCGACGGATCGGGAGATCTCCCGATCCCCTATGGTGCACTCTCAGTACAATCTGCTCT
GATGCCGCATAGTTAAGCCAGTATCTGCTCCCTGCTTGTGTGTTGGAGGTCGCTGAGTAGTGCGCGAGCA
AAATTTAAGCTACAACAAGGCAAGGCTTGACCGACAATTGCATGAAGAATCTGCTTAGGGTTAGGCGTTT
TGCGCTGCTTCGCGATGTACGGGCCAGATATACGCGTTGACATTGATTATTGACTAGTTATTAATAGTAA
TCAATTACGGGGTCATTAGTTCATAGCCCATATATGGAGTTCCGCGTTACATAACTTACGGTAAATGGCC
CGCCTGGCTGACCGCCCAACGACCCCCGCCCATTGACGTCAATAATGACGTATGTTCCCATAGTAACGCC
AATAGGGACTTTCCATTGACGTCAATGGGTGGAGTATTTACGGTAAACTGCCCACTTGGCAGTACATCAA
GTGTATCATATGCCAAGTACGCCCCCTATTGACGTCAATGACGGTAAATGGCCCGCCTGGCATTATGCCC
AGTACATGACCTTATGGGACTTTCCTACTTGGCAGTACATCTACGTATTAGTCATCGCTATTACCATGGT
GATGCGGTTTTGGCAGTACATCAATGGGCGTGGATAGCGGTTTGACTCACGGGGATTTCCAAGTCTCCAC
CCCATTGACGTCAATGGGAGTTTGTTTTGGCACCAAAATCAACGGGACTTTCCAAAATGTCGTAACAACT
CCGCCCCATTGACGCAAATGGGCGGTAGGCGTGTACGGTGGGAGGTCTATATAAGCAGCGCGTTTTGCCT
GTACTGGGTCTCTCTGGTTAGACCAGATCTGAGCCTGGGAGCTCTCTGGCTAACTAGGGAACCCACTGCT
TAAGCCTCAATAAAGCTTGCCTTGAGTGCTTCAAGTAGTGTGTGCCCGTCTGTTGTGTGACTCTGGTAAC
TAGAGATCCCTCAGACCCTTTTAGTCAGTGTGGAAAATCTCTAGCAGTGGCGCCCGAACAGGGACTTGAA
AGCGAAAGGGAAACCAGAGGAGCTCTCTCGACGCAGGACTCGGCTTGCTGAAGCGCGCACGGCAAGAGGC
GAGGGGCGGCGACTGGTGAGTACGCCAAAAATTTTGACTAGCGGAGGCTAGAAGGAGAGAGATGGGTGCG
AGAGCGTCAGTATTAAGCGGGGGAGAATTAGATCGCGATGGGAAAAAATTCGGTTAAGGCCAGGGGGAAA
GAAAAAATATAAATTAAAACATATAGTATGGGCAAGCAGGGAGCTAGAACGATTCGCAGTTAATCCTGGC
CTGTTAGAAACATCAGAAGGCTGTAGACAAATACTGGGACAGCTACAACCATCCCTTCAGACAGGATCAG
AAGAACTTAGATCATTATATAATACAGTAGCAACCCTCTATTGTGTGCATCAAAGGATAGAGATAAAAGA
CACCAAGGAAGCTTTAGACAAGATAGAGGAAGAGCAAAACAAAAGTAAGACCACCGCACAGCAAGCGGCC
GCTGATCTTCAGACCTGGAGGAGGAGATATGAGGGACAATTGGAGAAGTGAATTATATAAATATAAAGTA
GTAAAAATTGAACCATTAGGAGTAGCACCCACCAAGGCAAAGAGAAGAGTGGTGCAGAGAGAAAAAAGAG
CAGTGGGAATAGGAGCTTTGTTCCTTGGGTTCTTGGGAGCAGCAGGAAGCACTATGGGCGCAGCGTCAAT
GACGCTGACGGTACAGGCCAGACAATTATTGTCTGGTATAGTGCAGCAGCAGAACAATTTGCTGAGGGCT
ATTGAGGCGCAACAGCATCTGTTGCAACTCACAGTCTGGGGCATCAAGCAGCTCCAGGCAAGAATCCTGG
CTGTGGAAAGATACCTAAAGGATCAACAGCTCCTGGGGATTTGGGGTTGCTCTGGAAAACTCATTTGCAC
CACTGCTGTGCCTTGGAATGCTAGTTGGAGTAATAAATCTCTGGAACAGATTTGGAATCACACGACCTGG
ATGGAGTGGGACAGAGAAATTAACAATTACACAAGCTTAATACACTCCTTAATTGAAGAATCGCAAAACC
AGCAAGAAAAGAATGAACAAGAATTATTGGAATTAGATAAATGGGCAAGTTTGTGGAATTGGTTTAACAT
AACAAATTGGCTGTGGTATATAAAATTATTCATAATGATAGTAGGAGGCTTGGTAGGTTTAAGAATAGTT
TTTGCTGTACTTTCTATAGTGAATAGAGTTAGGCAGGGATATTCACCATTATCGTTTCAGACCCACCTCC
CAACCCCGAGGGGACCCGACAGGCCCGAAGGAATAGAAGAAGAAGGTGGAGAGAGAGACAGAGACAGATC
CATTCGATTAGTGAACGGATCGGCACTGCGTGCGCCAATTCTGCAGACAAATGGCAGTATTCATCCACAA
TTTTAAAAGAAAAGGGGGGATTGGGGGGTACAGTGCAGGGGAAAGAATAGTAGACATAATAGCAACAGAC
ATACAAACTAAAGAATTACAAAAACAAATTACAAAAATTCAAAATTTTCGGGTTTATTACAGGGACAGCA
GAGATCCAGTTTGGTTAATTAACCCGTGTCGGCTCCAGATCTGGCCTCCGCGCCGGGTTTTGGCGCCTCC
CGCGGGCGCCCCCCTCCTCACGGCGAGCGCTGCCACGTCAGACGAAGGGCGCAGCGAGCGTCCTGATCCT
TCCGCCCGGACGCTCAGGACAGCGGCCCGCTGCTCATAAGACTCGGCCTTAGAACCCCAGTATCAGCAGA
AGGACATTTTAGGACGGGACTTGGGTGACTCTAGGGCACTGGTTTTCTTTCCAGAGAGCGGAACAGGCGA
GGAAAAGTAGTCCCTTCTCGGCGATTCTGCGGAGGGATCTCCGTGGGGCGGTGAACGCCGATGATTATAT
AAGGACGCGCCGGGTGTGGCACAGCTAGTTCCGTCGCAGCCGGGATTTGGGTCGCGGTTCTTGTTTGTGG
ATCGCTGTGATCGTCACTTGGTGAGTAGCGGGCTGCTGGGCTGGCCGGGGCTTTCGTGGCCGCCGGGCCG
CTCGGTGGGACGGAAGCGTGTGGAGAGACCGCCAAGGGCTGTAGTCTGGGTCCGCGAGCAAGGTTGCCCT
GAACTGGGGGTTGGGGGGAGCGCAGCAAAATGGCGGCTGTTCCCGAGTCTTGAATGGAAGACGCTTGTGA
GGCGGGCTGTGAGGTCGTTGAAACAAGGTGGGGGGCATGGTGGGCGGCAAGAACCCAAGGTCTTGAGGCC
TTCGCTAATGCGGGAAAGCTCTTATTCGGGTGAGATGGGCTGGGGCACCATCTGGGGACCCTGACGTGAA
GTTTGTCACTGACTGGAGAACTCGGTTTGTCGTCTGTTGCGGGGGCGGCAGTTATGGCGGTGCCGTTGGG
CAGTGCACCCGTACCTTTGGGAGCGCGCGCCCTCGTCGTGTCGTGACGTCACCCGTTCTGTTGGCTTATA
ATGCAGGGTGGGGCCACCTGCCGGTAGGTGTGCGGTAGGCTTTTCTCCGTCGCAGGACGCAGGGTTCGGG
CCTAGGGTAGGCTCTCCTGAATCGACAGGCGCCGGACCTCTGGTGAGGGGAGGGATAAGTGAGGCGTCAG
TTTCTTTGGTCGGTTTTATGTACCTATCTTCTTAAGTAGCTGAAGCTCCGGTTTTGAACTATGCGCTCGG
GGTTGGCGAGTGTGTTTTGTGAAGTTTTTTAGGCACCTTTTGAAATGTAATCATTTGGGTCAATATGTAA
TTTTCAGTGTTAGACTAGTAAATTGTCCGCTAAATTCTGGCCGTTTTTGGCTTTTTTGTTAGACGAAGCT
TGGGCTGCAGGTCGACTCTAGAGGATCCACCATGAGTGAAACATCTTGCTCTTTTTTTATTGAGAAAGAA
TTTCAAGATGGGCAGCTAGAAAATGTCTCTGCTGGGCTCTCTTCATCGTACAAGGACAAGGGTGCACTCA
TGGCTTTCAGAGGGATTCCTATCTCCGAGCTGACGAACCATGGCATTCTCCAGGCCCTGACGGCAGAAAC
CAATGGGTGGCAGCCAGGTGTTGTGAGTGAAGAGGTCCTCAGAGCCCAGGAAGAGTGGGAAGTGGTGGAC
ACCATCCATCCAGACATAGAGAGTGGAGTCCACTGCCAGCAGCCTGGCCAGCTCATCTCCTTCAACGAGG
CCCTGGAGCACTTCCAGAGTGTGGACCTTTCCTCTTTCAAGAAAAGAATCCAGCCCACTATTCAAAGGAC
TGGGCTCGCCGCCCTCCGGCATTGCCTTTTCGGGCCGCCAAAGCTGCACCAGGGTCTTCGGGAAGAAAGA
GACTTGGTTCTCACCATTGCTCAGTGTGGCCTGGACAGCCAAAACCCAACGCATGGCCGAGTGCTCCAGA
CCATCTACAAGAAGCTGACTGGCTCCAAGTTCGACTGTGCCCTTCACGGAGACCATTGGGAAGACCTGGG
CTTCCAGGGAGCAAACCCAGCCACAGACCTCCGGGGGGCAGGCTTCCTGGCCCTCCTGCACCTACTCTAC
CTGGTCATGGACTCAAAGACGTTTCTGATGGCCCAGGAGATCTTCCGCCTGTCTCATCACCATATCCAGC
AATTCCCCTTCTGTTTGATGTCTGTGAACATCACCCGCATTGCCATCCAGGCCTTGAGAGAGGAGTGTCT
CTCCAGGGAGTGTAATCGGCGGCAGAAGGTCATCCCGGTGGTGAACAGCTTCTACGCGGCTACTTTCCTT
CATCTGGCTCGCGTGTGGAGGACCCAGCAGAAGACTATTTTAGACTCAGGCTTTGTCCTCAAAGACTTGG
AAGCGTTGGCCAAGAAGAGCCCAAAACGACTGCTCAAGACCCTGGATGACTACCTCGCCCAGGTGTCAAA
GGGACAGACCTCCTTGTTGGAGGCACACAAGCGCCCTGGATCACAGGGACCTCACTCCAGGGATCTCACT
TTCACAGGCGTGTGTGACCTGCAGTCTCACTCATTCGAGAGTGCAGGGTTGATCGGAGGCGAACAAAAAC
TCATCTCAGAAGAGGATCTGTGAGAATTCGATATCAAGCTTATCGATAATCAACCTCTGGATTACAAAAT
TTGTGAAAGATTGACTGGTATTCTTAACTATGTTGCTCCTTTTACGCTATGTGGATACGCTGCTTTAATG
CCTTTGTATCATGCTATTGCTTCCCGTATGGCTTTCATTTTCTCCTCCTTGTATAAATCCTGGTTGCTGT
CTCTTTATGAGGAGTTGTGGCCCGTTGTCAGGCAACGTGGCGTGGTGTGCACTGTGTTTGCTGACGCAAC
CCCCACTGGTTGGGGCATTGCCACCACCTGTCAGCTCCTTTCCGGGACTTTCGCTTTCCCCCTCCCTATT
GCCACGGCGGAACTCATCGCCGCCTGCCTTGCCCGCTGCTGGACAGGGGCTCGGCTGTTGGGCACTGACA
ATTCCGTGGTGTTGTCGGGGAAATCATCGTCCTTTCCTTGGCTGCTCGCCTGTGTTGCCACCTGGATTCT
GCGCGGGACGTCCTTCTGCTACGTCCCTTCGGCCCTCAATCCAGCGGACCTTCCTTCCCGCGGCCTGCTG
CCGGCTCTGCGGCCTCTTCCGCGTCTTCGCCTTCGCCCTCAGACGAGTCGGATCTCCCTTTGGGCCGCCT
CCCCGCATCGATACCGTCGACCTCGAGACCTAGAAAAACATGGAGCAATCACAAGTAGCAATACAGCAGC
TACCAATGCTGATTGTGCCTGGCTAGAAGCACAAGAGGAGGAGGAGGTGGGTTTTCCAGTCACACCTCAG
GTACCTTTAAGACCAATGACTTACAAGGCAGCTGTAGATCTTAGCCACTTTTTAAAAGAAAAGGGGGGAC
TGGAAGGGCTAATTCACTCCCAACGAAGACAAGATATCCTTGATCTGTGGATCTACCACACACAAGGCTA
CTTCCCTGATTGGCAGAACTACACACCAGGGCCAGGGATCAGATATCCACTGACCTTTGGATGGTGCTAC
AAGCTAGTACCAGTTGAGCAAGAGAAGGTAGAAGAAGCCAATGAAGGAGAGAACACCCGCTTGTTACACC
CTGTGAGCCTGCATGGGATGGATGACCCGGAGAGAGAAGTATTAGAGTGGAGGTTTGACAGCCGCCTAGC
ATTTCATCACATGGCCCGAGAGCTGCATCCGGACTGTACTGGGTCTCTCTGGTTAGACCAGATCTGAGCC
TGGGAGCTCTCTGGCTAACTAGGGAACCCACTGCTTAAGCCTCAATAAAGCTTGCCTTGAGTGCTTCAAG
TAGTGTGTGCCCGTCTGTTGTGTGACTCTGGTAACTAGAGATCCCTCAGACCCTTTTAGTCAGTGTGGAA
AATCTCTAGCAGGGCCCGTTTAAACCCGCTGATCAGCCTCGACTGTGCCTTCTAGTTGCCAGCCATCTGT
TGTTTGCCCCTCCCCCGTGCCTTCCTTGACCCTGGAAGGTGCCACTCCCACTGTCCTTTCCTAATAAAAT
GAGGAAATTGCATCGCATTGTCTGAGTAGGTGTCATTCTATTCTGGGGGGTGGGGTGGGGCAGGACAGCA
AGGGGGAGGATTGGGAAGACAATAGCAGGCATGCTGGGGATGCGGTGGGCTCTATGGCTTCTGAGGCGGA
AAGAACCAGCTGGGGCTCTAGGGGGTATCCCC
[124 nt withheld, positions 9413-9536]
C
[91 nt withheld, positions 9538-9628]
A
[49 nt withheld, positions 9630-9678]
CCTTTGACGTTGGAGTCCACGTTCTTT
[37 nt withheld, positions 9706-9742]
ACCCTATCTCGGTCTATTCTTTTGATTTATAAGGGATTTTGCCGATTTCGGCCTATTGGTTAAAAAATGA
GCTGATTTAACAAAAATTTAACGCGAATTAATTCTGTGGAATGTGTGTCAGTTAGGGTGTGGAAAGTCCC
CAGGCTCCCCAGCAGGCAGAAGTATGCAAAGCATGCATCTCAATTAGTCAGCAACCAGGTGTGGAAAGTC
CCCAGGCTCCCCAGCAGGCAGAAGTATGCAAAGCATGCATCTCAATTAGTCAGCAACCATAGTCCCGCCC
CTAACTCCGCCCATCCCGCCCCTAACTCCGCCCAGTTCCGCCCATTCTCCGCCCCATGGCTGACTAATTT
TTTTTATTTATGCAGAGGCCGAGGCCGCCTCTGCCTCTGAGCTATTCCAGAAGTAGTGAGGAGGCTTTTT
TGGAGGCCTAGGCTTTTGCAAAAAGCTCCCGGGAGCTTGTATATCCATTTTCGGATCTGATCAGCACGTG
TTGACAATTAATCATCGGCATAGTATATCGGCATAGTATAATACGACAAGGTGAGGAACTAAACCATGGC
CAAGTTGACCAGTGCCGTTCCGGTGCTCACCGCGCGCGACGTCGCCGGAGCGGTCGAGTTCTGGACCGAC
CGGCTCGGGTTCT
